Addgene plasmid #71808: p-attB-FL.hsp70P-Dam[4-HT-intein@L127C]MycPC
Purpose: Generating transgenic flies for 4-hydroxytamoxifen-inducible DamID
Depositing lab: Bas van Steensel. Depositing organization: Netherlands Cancer Institute. Publication: Inducible DamID systems for genomic mapping of chromatin proteins in Drosophila. Pindyurin AV, Pagie L, Kozhevnikova EN, van Arensbergen J, van Steensel B. Nucleic Acids Res. 2016 Jul 8;44(12):5646-57. doi: 10.1093/nar/gkw176. Epub 2016 Mar 21. PubMed 27001518.
Backbone
  Vector backbone: pUASTattB
  Backbone manufacturer: (GenBank EF362409.1)
  Backbone size w/o insert (bp): 8052
  Total vector size (bp): 11824
  Vector type: Insect Expression
Growth in bacteria
  Bacterial resistance: Ampicillin, 100 μg/mL
  Growth temperature: 37°C
  Growth strain: DH5alpha
  Copy number: High Copy
Gene/Insert
  Gene/Insert name: FL.hsp70P-Dam[4-HT-intein@L127C]-Myc-PC
  Insert size (bp): 3772
Terms and licenses: Academic/Nonprofit Terms; Industry Terms: Not Available to Industry
Depositor comments: The plasmid p-attB-FL.hsp70P-Dam[4-HT-intein@L127C]MycPC for expression of Dam[4-HT-intein@L127C]-PC protein was made by cloning the Drosophila Polycomb open reading frame from the previously described pNDamMyc-Pc plasmid (Tolhuis et al., 2006, PMID=16628213) between the AscI and NotI sites in p-attB-FL.hsp70P-Dam[4-HT-intein@L127C]Myc[open] vector.
How to cite: p-attB-FL.hsp70P-Dam[4-HT-intein@L127C]MycPC was a gift from Bas van Steensel (Addgene plasmid # 71808 ; http://n2t.net/addgene:71808 ; RRID:Addgene_71808)
