[The description below was written by a language model from this plasmid's Addgene catalogue record and pLannotate feature annotations shown in this document.]
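Description:
p-attB-FL.hsp70P-Dam[4-HT-intein@L127C]MycPC is an 11.8 kb Drosophila transgenesis and insect expression plasmid built on the pUASTattB backbone, intended for generating transgenic flies for 4-hydroxytamoxifen (4-HT)-inducible DamID. In E. coli it is maintained at high copy from a ColE1/pUC-type origin under ampicillin selection (AmpR), and it also carries an f1 origin along with residual lac, T3 and T7 cloning-vector elements. For fly work, a φC31 attB site allows integrase-mediated insertion into a genomic attP landing site. The mini-white gene serves as the visible eye-colour marker for identifying transformants, and a single loxP site lies just upstream of the expression cassette.

The 3.8 kb payload is driven by the Drosophila hsp70 promoter; "FL" in the name presumably denotes a full-length version, though the record does not define it. The promoter directs a fusion in which the Dam DNA adenine methyltransferase, which methylates GATC sites, is split into two fragments by an inserted intein module containing an estrogen receptor ligand-binding domain, placed at position L127C according to the name. The design logic is that the interrupted Dam is inactive until 4-HT binding to the receptor domain triggers protein splicing, which excises the intein and restores a functional methyltransferase. Downstream, Dam is joined through a Myc epitope to the Drosophila Polycomb (Pc) open reading frame, which was cloned between AscI and NotI sites of the corresponding "open" parent vector. The transcript ends with the SV40 small t intron and SV40 polyadenylation signal. After induction, the Dam-Pc fusion marks GATC sites near Polycomb-bound chromatin, allowing temporally controlled mapping of the genomic binding sites of this PRC1 component.
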