Features (pLannotate 1.2.2; 26 found; start..end, strand, type, name):
      7..40      -  protein_bind   loxP: Cre-mediated recombination occurs in the 8-bp core sequence (GCATACAT). Cre recombinase
     42..494     +  promoter       hsp70 promoter: Drosophila melanogaster hsp70Bb promoter
    523..894     +  CDS            dam (fragment): DMA_HAEIN - Also known as hindIVM. Protein inferred from homology: Swiss-Prot protein existence level 3. Methylates DNA within the sequence GATC. Directly involved in methyl-directed DNA mismatch repair. From Haemophilus influenzae (strain ATCC 51907 / DSM 11121 / KW20 / Rd).
   1195..1938    +  CDS            ER-LBD (fragment): estrogen nuclear receptor alpha ligand-binding domain; ESR1
   2113..2556    +  CDS            dam (fragment): DMA_HAEIN - Also known as hindIVM. Protein inferred from homology: Swiss-Prot protein existence level 3. Methylates DNA within the sequence GATC. Directly involved in methyl-directed DNA mismatch repair. From Haemophilus influenzae (strain ATCC 51907 / DSM 11121 / KW20 / Rd).
   2596..2623    +  CDS            3xMyc (fragment): 3 tandem Myc epitope tags
   2632..3801    +  CDS            Pc: PC_DROME - Experimental evidence at protein level: Swiss-Prot protein existence level 1. Polycomb group (PcG) protein. PcG proteins act by forming multiprotein complexes, which are required to maintain the transcriptionally repressive state of homeotic genes throughout development. PcG proteins are not required to initiate repression, but to maintain it during later stages of development. Component of the PcG multiprotein PRC1 complex, a complex that acts via chromatin remodeling and modification of histones; it mediates monoubiquitination of histone H2A 'Lys-118', rendering chromatin heritabl
   3820..3894    +  CDS            small t antigen (fragment): SV40 (simian virus 40) small t antigen
   3896..3961    +  intron         small t intron: SV40 (simian virus 40) small t antigen intron
   4091..4111    +  CDS            SV40 NLS: nuclear localization signal of SV40 (simian virus 40) large T antigen
   4118..4252    +  CDS            LT_POVHA (fragment): Protein inferred from homology: Swiss-Prot protein existence level 3. Isoform large T antigen is a key early protein essential for both driving viral replication and inducing cellular transformation. Plays a role in viral genome replication by driving entry of quiescent cells into the cell cycle and by autoregulating the synthesis of viral early mRNA. Displays highly oncogenic activities by corrupting the host cellular checkpoint mechanisms that guard cell division and the transcription, replication, and repair of DNA. Participates in the modulation of cellular gene expression preceeding viral
   4277..4360    +  CDS            large T antigen (fragment): large T antigen from SV40 (simian virus 40)
   4383..4517    +  polyA_signal   SV40 poly(A) signal: SV40 polyadenylation signal
   4546..4615    +  protein_bind   attB: attB site for the φC31 integrase (Groth et al., 2000) phage φC31 integrase
   4834..4852    -  promoter       T3 promoter: promoter for bacteriophage T3 RNA polymerase
   4895..4917    -  protein_bind   lac operator (fragment): The lac repressor binds to the lac operator to inhibit transcription in E. coli. This inhibition can be relieved by adding lactose or isopropyl-β-D-thiogalactopyranoside (IPTG). lac repressor encoded by lacI
   4921..4951    -  promoter       lac promoter: promoter for the E. coli lac operon
   4966..4987    -  protein_bind   CAP binding site: CAP binding activates transcription in the presence of cAMP. E. coli catabolite activator protein
   5000..5092    -  CDS            lacI (fragment): lac repressor; lacI; The lac repressor binds to the lac operator to inhibit transcription in E. coli. This inhibition can be relieved by adding lactose or isopropyl-β-D-thiogalactopyranoside (IPTG).
   5275..5863    -  rep_origin     ori: high-copy-number ColE1/pMB1/pBR322/pUC origin of replication
   6034..6894    -  CDS            AmpR: β-lactamase; bla; confers resistance to ampicillin, carbenicillin, and related antibiotics
   6895..6999    -  promoter       AmpR promoter: bla
   7026..7454    +  rep_origin     f1 ori (sequence partly withheld): f1 bacteriophage origin of replication; arrow indicates direction of (+) strand synthesis
   7485..7642    -  CDS            lacZα (fragment): LacZα fragment of β-galactosidase; lacZ fragment
   7645..7663    +  promoter       T7 promoter: promoter for bacteriophage T7 RNA polymerase
   7688..11824   +  gene           mini-white: white; This modified version of the white gene lacks part of the first intron.
>Addgene plasmid #71808 | p-attB-FL.hsp70P-Dam[4-HT-intein@L127C]MycPC | depositor full sequence | sequence record 131070 | p-attB-FL.hsp70P-Dam[4-HT-intein@L127C]MycPC sequence 11824 bps
GCTAGCATAACTTCGTATAATGTATGCTATACGAAGTTATCCTAGAATCCCAAAACAAACTGGTTATTGT
GGTAGGTCATTTGTTTGGCAGAAAGAAAACTCGAGAAATTTCTCTGGCCGTTATTCGTTATTCTCTCTTT
TCTTTTTGGGTCTCTCCCTCTCTGCACTAATGCTCTCTCACTCTGTCACACAGTAAACGGCATACTGCTC
TCGTTGGTTCGAGAGAGCGCGCCTCGAATGTTCGCGAAAAGAGCGCCGGAGTATAAATAGAGGCGCTTCG
TCTACGGAGCGACAATTCAATTCAAACAAGCAAAGTGAACACGTCGCTAAGCGAAAGCTAAGCAAATAAA
CAAGCGCAGCTGAACAAGCTAAACAATCTGCAGTAAAGTGCAAGTTAAAGTGAATCAATTAAAAGTAACC
AGCAACCAAGTAAATCAACTGCAACTACTGAAATCTGCCAAGAAGTAATTATTGAATACAAGAAGAGAAC
TCTGAATAGGGAATTGGGAATTCAACATGAAGAAAAATCGCGCTTTTTTGAAGTGGGCAGGGGGCAAGTA
TCCCCTGCTTGATGATATTAAACGGCATTTGCCCAAGGGCGAATGTCTGGTTGAGCCTTTTGTAGGTGCC
GGGTCGGTGTTTCTCAACACCGACTTTTCTCGTTATATCCTTGCCGATATCAATAGCGACCTGATCAGTC
TCTATAACATTGTGAAGATGCGTACTGATGAGTACGTACAGGCCGCACGCGAGCTGTTTGTTCCCGAAAC
AAATTGCGCCGAGGTTTACTATCAGTTCCGCGAAGAGTTCAACAAAAGCCAGGATCCGTTCCGTCGGGCG
GTACTGTTTTTATATTTGAACCGCTACGGTTACAACGGCCTGTGTCGTTACAATTGCCTTGCCGAGGGTA
CCCGAATCTTCGATCCGGTCACTGGTACAACGCATCGCATCGAGGATGTTGTCGATGGGCGCAAGCCTAT
TCATGTCGTGGCTGTTGCCAAGGACGGAACGCTGCTCGCGCGGCCCGTGGTGTCCTGGTTCGACCAGGGA
ACGCGGGATGTGATCGGGTTGCGGATCGCCGGTGGCGCCATCGTGTGGGCGACACCCGATCACAAGGTGC
TGACAGAGTACGGCTGGCGTGCCGCCGGGGAACTCCGCAAGGGAGACAGGGTGGCCGGACCGGGTGGTTC
TGGTAACAGCCTGGCCTTGTCCCTGACGGCCGACCAGATGGTCAGTGCCTTGTTGGATGCTGAGCCCCCC
ATACTCTATTCCGAGTATGATCCTACCAGTCCCTTCAGTGAAGCTTCGATGATGGGCTTACTGACCAACC
TGGCAGACAGGGAGCTGGTTCACATGATCAACTGGGCGAAGAGGGTGCCAGGCTTTGTGGATTTGACCCT
CCATGATCAGGCCCACCTTCTAGAATGTGCCTGGCTAGAGATCCTGATGATTGGTCTCGTCTGGCGCTCC
ATGGAGCACCCAGGGAAGCTACTGTTTGCTCCTAACTTGCTCTTGGACAGGAACCAGGGAAAATGTGTAG
AGGGCATGGTGGAGATCTTCGACATGCTGCTGGCTACATCATCTCGGTTCCGCATGATGAATCTGCAGGG
AGAGGAGTTTGTGTGCCTCAAATCTATTATTTTGCTTAATTCTGGAGTGTACACATTTCTGTCCAGCACC
CTGAAGTCTCTGGAAGAGAAGGACCATATCCACCGAGCCCTGGACAAGATCACGGACACTTTGATCCACC
TGATGGCCAAGGCAGGCCTGACCCTGCAGCAGCAGCACCAGCGGCTGGCCCAGCTCCTCCTCATCCTCTC
CCACATCAGGCACATGAGTAACAAAGGAATGGAGCATCTGTACAGCATGAAGTACACGAACGTGGTGCCC
CTCTATGACCTGCTGCTGGAGATGCTGGACGCCCACCGCCTACATGCGGGTGGTTCTGGTGCTAGCCGCG
TGCAGGCGTTCGCGGATGCCCTGGATGACAAATTCCTGCACGACATGCTGGCGGAAGAACTCCGCTATTC
CGTGATCCGAGAAGTGCTGCCAACGCGGCGGGCACGAACGTTCGACCTCGAGGTCGAGGAACTGCACACC
CTCGTCGCCGAAGGGGTTGTCGTGCACAACTGTCGCGGTGAGTTTAACGTGCCGTTCGGCCGCTACAAAA
AACCCTATTTCCCGGAAGCAGAGTTGTATCACTTCGCTGAAAAAGCGCAGAATGCCTTTTTCTATTGTGA
GTCTTACGCCGATAGCATGGCGCGCGCAGATGATGCATCCGTCGTCTATTGCGATCCGCCTTATGCACCG
CTGTCTGCGACCGCCAACTTTACGGCGTATCACACAAACAGTTTTACGCTTGAACAACAAGCGCATCTGG
CGGAGATCGCCGAAGGTCTGGTTGAGCGCCATATTCCAGTGCTGATCTCCAATCACGATACGATGTTAAC
GCGTGAGTGGTATCAGCGCGCAAAATTGCATGTCGTCAAAGTTCGACGCAGTATAAGCAGCAACGGCGGC
ACACGTAAAAAGGTGGACGAACTGCTGGCTTTGTACAAACCAGGAGTCGTTTCACCCGCGAAAAAAGCCG
GTGAACAGAAACTCATCTCTGAAGAGGATCTGGGCGCGCCTATGACTGGTCGAGGCAAGGGGAGTAAGGG
GAAGTTGGGGCGCGACAATGCGACCGACGATCCAGTCGATCTAGTGTACGCGGCTGAGAAAATCATCCAA
AAGCGCGTTAAGAAGGGCGTCGTGGAGTACCGTGTCAAGTGGAAGGGCTGGAACCAGCGCTACAACACCT
GGGAACCGGAGGTAAACATCCTGGATCGCCGCCTCATCGACATCTACGAACAAACGAACAAATCCTCCGG
AACTCCCTCCAAGCGAGGCATTAAGAAGAAGGAGAAAGAACCCGATCCGGAGCCGGAATCCGAGGAGGAT
GAGTACACCTTCACCGAAAACGATGTGGACACGCATCAAGCCACCACCTCATCGGCTACCCACGATAAGG
AGTCGAAGAAGGAGAAGAAGCACCATCACCACCACCACCATCATCACCACATCAAGTCCGAACGCAACAG
TGGACGGCGCTCGGAATCTCCGCTGACCCACCATCATCATCACCACCACCACGAGTCCAAGCGTCAGCGC
ATTGATCACAGCTCCTCCTCGAACAGCAGCTTCACGCACAACTCATTTGTCCCCGAGCCGGACAGCAACT
CCTCCAGCTCCGAGGATCAGCCGCTGATCGGCACCAAACGCAAAGCCGAGGTGCTCAAGGAATCGGGCAA
GATTGGAGTTACGATTAAGACCTCCCCAGATGGCCCCACTATTAAGCCTCAGCCGACCCAGCAGGTAACT
CCCAGCCAGCAGCAGCCCTTCCAGGATCAGCAGCAAGCGGAAAAGATTGCCAGCGAGGCTGCAACGCAGC
TGAAATCTGAGCAGCAGGCCACCCCACTGGCCACAGAAGCCATAAACACAACGCCCGCAGAGTCCGGAGC
TGAGGAAGAAGAAGTAGCCAACGAGGAAGGCAACCAACAGGCGCCACAGGTTCCTTCCGAGAACAATAAC
ATACCAAAACCGTGCAACAACCTGGCTATCAACCAGAAACAGCCGCTTACTCCTCTTTCGCCGCGTGCCC
TTCCGCCGCGCTTCTGGCTGCCGGCCAAATGCAACATATCCAACCGGGTGGTGATCACAGACGTCACCGT
AAACCTGGAGACCGTTACCATACGCGAGTGCAAGACGGAGCGCGGGTTTTTTCGTGAGCGCGACATGAAA
GGCGATTCGTCGCCAGTAGCTTGAGCGGCCGCTCTAGAGGATCTTTGTGAAGGAACCTTACTTCTGTGGT
GTGACATAATTGGACAAACTACCTACAGAGATTTAAAGCTCTAAGGTAAATATAAAATTTTTAAGTGTAT
AATGTGTTAAACTACTGATTCTAATTGTTTGTGTATTTTAGATTCCAACCTATGGAACTGATGAATGGGA
GCAGTGGTGGAATGCCTTTAATGAGGAAAACCTGTTTTGCTCAGAAGAAATGCCATCTAGTGATGATGAG
GCTACTGCTGACTCTCAACATTCTACTCCTCCAAAAAAGAAGAGAAAGGTAGAAGACCCCAAGGACTTTC
CTTCAGAATTGCTAAGTTTTTTGAGTCATGCTGTGTTTAGTAATAGAACTCTTGCTTGCTTTGCTATTTA
CACCACAAAGGAAAAAGCTGCACTGCTATACAAGAAAATTATGGAAAAATATTTGATGTATAGTGCCTTG
ACTAGAGATCATAATCAGCCATACCACATTTGTAGAGGTTTTACTTGCTTTAAAAAACCTCCCACACCTC
CCCCTGAACCTGAAACATAAAATGAATGCAATTGTTGTTGTTAACTTGTTTATTGCAGCTTATAATGGTT
ACAAATAAAGCAATAGCATCACAAATTTCACAAATAAAGCATTTTTTTCACTGCATTCTAGTTGTGGTTT
GTCCAAACTCATCAATGTATCTTATCATGTCTGGATCCACTAGTGTCGACGATGTAGGTCACGGTCTCGA
AGCCGCGGTGCGGGTGCCAGGGCGTGCCCTTGGGCTCCCCGGGCGCGTACTCCACCTCACCCATCTGGTC
CATCATGATGAACGGGTCGAGGTGGCGGTAGTTGATCCCGGCGAACGCGCGGCGCACCGGGAAGCCCTCG
CCCTCGAAACCGCTGGGCGCGGTGGTCACGGTGAGCACGGGACGTGCGACGGCGTCGGCGGGTGCGGATA
CGCGGGGCAGCGTCAGCGGGTTCTCGACGGTCACGGCGGGCATGTCGACACTAGTTCTAGCCAGCTTTTG
TTCCCTTTAGTGAGGGTTAATTTCGAGCTTGGCGTAATCATGGTCATAGCTGTTTCCTGTGTGAAATTGT
TATCCGCTCACAATTCCACACAACATACGAGCCGGAAGCATAAAGTGTAAAGCCTGGGGTGCCTAATGAG
TGAGCTAACTCACATTAATTGCGTTGCGCTCACTGCCCGCTTTCCAGTCGGGAAACCTGTCGTGCCAGCT
GCATTAATGAATCGGCCAACGCGCGGGGAGAGGCGGTTTGCGTATTGGGCGCTCTTCCGCTTCCTCGCTC
ACTGACTCGCTGCGCTCGGTCGTTCGGCTGCGGCGAGCGGTATCAGCTCACTCAAAGGCGGTAATACGGT
TATCCACAGAATCAGGGGATAACGCAGGAAAGAACATGTGAGCAAAAGGCCAGCAAAAGGCCAGGAACCG
TAAAAAGGCCGCGTTGCTGGCGTTTTTCCATAGGCTCCGCCCCCCTGACGAGCATCACAAAAATCGACGC
TCAAGTCAGAGGTGGCGAAACCCGACAGGACTATAAAGATACCAGGCGTTTCCCCCTGGAAGCTCCCTCG
TGCGCTCTCCTGTTCCGACCCTGCCGCTTACCGGATACCTGTCCGCCTTTCTCCCTTCGGGAAGCGTGGC
GCTTTCTCATAGCTCACGCTGTAGGTATCTCAGTTCGGTGTAGGTCGTTCGCTCCAAGCTGGGCTGTGTG
CACGAACCCCCCGTTCAGCCCGACCGCTGCGCCTTATCCGGTAACTATCGTCTTGAGTCCAACCCGGTAA
GACACGACTTATCGCCACTGGCAGCAGCCACTGGTAACAGGATTAGCAGAGCGAGGTATGTAGGCGGTGC
TACAGAGTTCTTGAAGTGGTGGCCTAACTACGGCTACACTAGAAGGACAGTATTTGGTATCTGCGCTCTG
CTGAAGCCAGTTACCTTCGGAAAAAGAGTTGGTAGCTCTTGATCCGGCAAACAAACCACCGCTGGTAGCG
GTGGTTTTTTTGTTTGCAAGCAGCAGATTACGCGCAGAAAAAAAGGATCTCAAGAAGATCCTTTGATCTT
TTCTACGGGGTCTGACGCTCAGTGGAACGAAAACTCACGTTAAGGGATTTTGGTCATGAGATTATCAAAA
AGGATCTTCACCTAGATCCTTTTAAATTAAAAATGAAGTTTTAAATCAATCTAAAGTATATATGAGTAAA
CTTGGTCTGACAGTTACCAATGCTTAATCAGTGAGGCACCTATCTCAGCGATCTGTCTATTTCGTTCATC
CATAGTTGCCTGACTCCCCGTCGTGTAGATAACTACGATACGGGAGGGCTTACCATCTGGCCCCAGTGCT
GCAATGATACCGCGAGACCCACGCTCACCGGCTCCAGATTTATCAGCAATAAACCAGCCAGCCGGAAGGG
CCGAGCGCAGAAGTGGTCCTGCAACTTTATCCGCCTCCATCCAGTCTATTAATTGTTGCCGGGAAGCTAG
AGTAAGTAGTTCGCCAGTTAATAGTTTGCGCAACGTTGTTGCCATTGCTACAGGCATCGTGGTGTCACGC
TCGTCGTTTGGTATGGCTTCATTCAGCTCCGGTTCCCAACGATCAAGGCGAGTTACATGATCCCCCATGT
TGTGCAAAAAAGCGGTTAGCTCCTTCGGTCCTCCGATCGTTGTCAGAAGTAAGTTGGCCGCAGTGTTATC
ACTCATGGTTATGGCAGCACTGCATAATTCTCTTACTGTCATGCCATCCGTAAGATGCTTTTCTGTGACT
GGTGAGTACTCAACCAAGTCATTCTGAGAATAGTGTATGCGGCGACCGAGTTGCTCTTGCCCGGCGTCAA
TACGGGATAATACCGCGCCACATAGCAGAACTTTAAAAGTGCTCATCATTGGAAAACGTTCTTCGGGGCG
AAAACTCTCAAGGATCTTACCGCTGTTGAGATCCAGTTCGATGTAACCCACTCGTGCACCCAACTGATCT
TCAGCATCTTTTACTTTCACCAGCGTTTCTGGGTGAGCAAAAACAGGAAGGCAAAATGCCGCAAAAAAGG
GAATAAGGGCGACACGGAAATGTTGAATACTCATACTCTTCCTTTTTCAATATTATTGAAGCATTTATCA
GGGTTATTGTCTCATGAGCGGATACATATTTGAATGTATTTAGAAAAATAAACAAATAGGGGTTCCGCGC
ACATTTCCCCGAAAAGTGCCACCTG
[124 nt withheld, positions 7026-7149]
C
[91 nt withheld, positions 7151-7241]
A
[49 nt withheld, positions 7243-7291]
CCTTTGACGTTGGAGTCCACGTTCTTT
[37 nt withheld, positions 7319-7355]
ACCCTATCTCGGTCTATTCTTTTGATTTATAAGGGATTTTGCCGATTTCGGCCTATTGGTTAAAAAATGA
GCTGATTTAACAAAAATTTAACGCGAATTTTAACAAAATATTAACGCTTACAATTTCCATTCGCCATTCA
GGCTGCGCAACTGTTGGGAAGGGCGATCGGTGCGGGCCTCTTCGCTATTACGCCAGCTGGCGAAAGGGGG
ATGTGCTGCAAGGCGATTAAGTTGGGTAACGCCAGGGTTTTCCCAGTCACGACGTTGTAAAACGACGGCC
AGTGAATTGTAATACGACTCACTATAGGGCGAATTGGGTACGTACCGGGCCCCTAGTATGTATGTAAGTT
AATAAAACCCATTTTTGCGGAAAGTAGATAAAAAAAACATTTTTTTTTTTTACTGCACTGGATATCATTG
AACTTATCTGATCAGTTTTAAATTTACTTCGATCCAAGGGTATTTGATGTACCAGGTTCTTTCGATTACC
TCTCACTCAAAATGACATTCCACTCAAAGTCAGCGCTGTTTGCCTCCTTCTCTGTCCACAGAAATATCGC
CGTCTCTTTCGCCGCTGCGTCCGCTATCTCTTTCGCCACCGTTTGTAGCGTTACGTAGCGTCAATGTCCG
CCTTCAGTTGCATTTTGTCAGCGGTTTCGTGACGAAGCTCCAAGCGGTTTACGCCATCAATTAAACACAA
AGTGCTGTGCCAAAACTCCTCTCGCTTCTTATTTTTGTTTGTTTTTTGAGTGATTGGGGTGGTGATTGGT
TTTGGGTGGGTAAGCAGGGGAAAGTGTGAAAAATCCCGGCAATGGGCCAAGAGGATCAGGAGCTATTAAT
TCGCGGAGGCAGCAAACACCCATCTGCCGAGCATCTGAACAATGTGAGTAGTACATGTGCATACATCTTA
AGTTCACTTGATCTATAGGAACTGCGATTGCAACATCAAATTGTCTGCGGCGTGAGAACTGCGACCCACA
AAAATCCCAAACCGCAATTGCACAAACAAATAGTGACACGAAACAGATTATTCTGGTAGCTGTTCTCGCT
ATATAAGACAATTTTTGAGATCATATCATGATCAAGACATCTAAAGGCATTCATTTTCGACTATATTCTT
TTTTACAAAAAATATAACAACCAGATATTTTAAGCTGATCCTAGATGCACAAAAAATAAATAAAAGTATA
AACCTACTTCGTAGGATACTTCGGGGTACTTTTTGTTCGGGGTTAGATGAGCATAACGCTTGTAGTTGAT
ATTTGAGATCCCCTATCATTGCAGGGTGACAGCGGAGCGGCTTCGCAGAGCTGCATTAACCAGGGCTTCG
GGCAGGCCAAAAACTACGGCACGCTCCGGCCACCCAGTCCGCCGGAGGACTCCGGTTCAGGGAGCGGCCA
ACTAGCCGAGAACCTCACCTATGCCTGGCACAATATGGACATCTTTGGGGCGGTCAATCAGCCGGGCTCC
GGATGGCGGCAGCTGGTCAACCGGACACGCGGACTATTCTGCAACGAGCGACACATACCGGCGCCCAGGA
AACATTTGCTCAAGAACGGTGAGTTTCTATTCGCAGTCGGCTGATCTGTGTGAAATCTTAATAAAGGGTC
CAATTACCAATTTGAAACTCAGTTTGCGGCGTGGCCTATCCGGGCGAACTTTTGGCCGTGATGGGCAGTT
CCGGTGCCGGAAAGACGACCCTGCTGAATGCCCTTGCCTTTCGATCGCCGCAGGGCATCCAAGTATCGCC
ATCCGGGATGCGACTGCTCAATGGCCAACCTGTGGACGCCAAGGAGATGCAGGCCAGGTGCGCCTATGTC
CAGCAGGATGACCTCTTTATCGGCTCCCTAACGGCCAGGGAACACCTGATTTTCCAGGCCATGGTGCGGA
TGCCACGACATCTGACCTATCGGCAGCGAGTGGCCCGCGTGGATCAGGTGATCCAGGAGCTTTCGCTCAG
CAAATGTCAGCACACGATCATCGGTGTGCCCGGCAGGGTGAAAGGTCTGTCCGGCGGAGAAAGGAAGCGT
CTGGCATTCGCCTCCGAGGCACTAACCGATCCGCCGCTTCTGATCTGCGATGAGCCCACCTCCGGACTGG
ACTCATTTACCGCCCACAGCGTCGTCCAGGTGCTGAAGAAGCTGTCGCAGAAGGGCAAGACCGTCATCCT
GACCATTCATCAGCCGTCTTCCGAGCTGTTTGAGCTCTTTGACAAGATCCTTCTGATGGCCGAGGGCAGG
GTAGCTTTCTTGGGCACTCCCAGCGAAGCCGTCGACTTCTTTTCCTAGTGAGTTCGATGTGTTTATTAAG
GGTATCTAGCATTACATTACATCTCAACTCCTATCCAGCGTGGGTGCCCAGTGTCCTACCAACTACAATC
CGGCGGACTTTTACGTACAGGTGTTGGCCGTTGTGCCCGGACGGGAGATCGAGTCCCGTGATCGGATCGC
CAAGATATGCGACAATTTTGCTATTAGCAAAGTAGCCCGGGATATGGAGCAGTTGTTGGCCACCAAAAAT
TTGGAGAAGCCACTGGAGCAGCCGGAGAATGGGTACACCTACAAGGCCACCTGGTTCATGCAGTTCCGGG
CGGTCCTGTGGCGATCCTGGCTGTCGGTGCTCAAGGAACCACTCCTCGTAAAAGTGCGACTTATTCAGAC
AACGGTGAGTGGTTCCAGTGGAAACAAATGATATAACGCTTACAATTCTTGGAAACAAATTCGCTAGATT
TTAGTTAGAATTGCCTGATTCCACACCCTTCTTAGTTTTTTTCAATGAGATGTATAGTTTATAGTTTTGC
AGAAAATAAATAAATTTCATTTAACTCGCGAACATGTTGAAGATATGAATATTAATGAGATGCGAGTAAC
ATTTTAATTTGCAGATGGTTGCCATCTTGATTGGCCTCATCTTTTTGGGCCAACAACTCACGCAAGTGGG
CGTGATGAATATCAACGGAGCCATCTTCCTCTTCCTGACCAACATGACCTTTCAAAACGTCTTTGCCACG
ATAAATGTAAGTCTTGTTTAGAATACATTTGCATATTAATAATTTACTAACTTTCTAATGAATCGATTCG
ATTTAGGTGTTCACCTCAGAGCTGCCAGTTTTTATGAGGGAGGCCCGAAGTCGACTTTATCGCTGTGACA
CATACTTTCTGGGCAAAACGATTGCCGAATTACCGCTTTTTCTCACAGTGCCACTGGTCTTCACGGCGAT
TGCCTATCCGATGATCGGACTGCGGGCCGGAGTGCTGCACTTCTTCAACTGCCTGGCGCTGGTCACTCTG
GTGGCCAATGTGTCAACGTCCTTCGGATATCTAATATCCTGCGCCAGCTCCTCGACCTCGATGGCGCTGT
CTGTGGGTCCGCCGGTTATCATACCATTCCTGCTCTTTGGCGGCTTCTTCTTGAACTCGGGCTCGGTGCC
AGTATACCTCAAATGGTTGTCGTACCTCTCATGGTTCCGTTACGCCAACGAGGGTCTGCTGATTAACCAA
TGGGCGGACGTGGAGCCGGGCGAAATTAGCTGCACATCGTCGAACACCACGTGCCCCAGTTCGGGCAAGG
TCATCCTGGAGACGCTTAACTTCTCCGCCGCCGATCTGCCGCTGGACTACGTGGGTCTGGCCATTCTCAT
CGTGAGCTTCCGGGTGCTCGCATATCTGGCTCTAAGACTTCGGGCCCGACGCAAGGAGTAGCCGACATAT
ATCCGAAATAACTGCTTGTTTTTTTTTTTTACCATTATTACCATCGTGTTTACTGTTTATTGCCCCCTCA
AAAAGCTAATGTAATTATATTTGTGCCAATAAAAACAAGATATGACCTATAGAATACAAGTATTTCCCCT
TCGAACATCCCCACAAGTAGACTTTGGATTTGTCTTCTAACCAAAAGACTTACACACCTGCATACCTTAC
ATCAAAAACTCGTTTATCGCTACATAAAACACCGGGATATATTTTTTATATACATACTTTTCAAATCGCG
CGCCCTCTTCATAATTCACCTCCACCACACCACGTTTCGTAGTTGCTCTTTCGCTGTCTCCCACCCGCTC
TCCGCAACACATTCACCTTTTGTTCGACGACCTTGGAGCGACTGTCGTTAGTTCCGCGCGATTCGGTTCG
CTCAAATGGTTCCGAGTGGTTCATTTCGTCTCAATAGAAATTAGTAATAAATATTTGTATGTACAATTTA
TTTGCTCCAATATATTTGTATATATTTCCCTCACAGCTATATTTATTCTAATTTAATATTATGACTTTTT
AAGGTAATTTTTTGTGACCTGTTCGGAGTGATTAGCGTTACAATTTGAACTGAAAGTGACATCCAGTGTT
TGTTCCTTGTGTAGATGCATCTCAAAAAAATGGTGGGCATAATAGTGTTGTTTATATATATCAAAAATAA
CAACTATAATAATAAGAATACATTTAATTTAGAAAATGCTTGGATTTCACTGGAACTAG
