>Addgene plasmid #71808 | p-attB-FL.hsp70P-Dam[4-HT-intein@L127C]MycPC | addgene partial sequence | sequence record 136350 | attB-R 5'-gtcgacatgcccgccgtgaccg-3'
CCGCCGACGCCGTCGCACGTCCCGTGCTCACCGTGACCACCGCGCCCAGCGGTTTCGAGGGCGAGGGCTT
CCCGGTGCGCCGCGCGTTCGCCGGGATCAACTACCGCCACCTCGACCCGTTCATCATGATGGACCAGATG
GGTGAGGTGGAGTACGCGCCCGGGGAGCCCAAGGGCACGCCCTGGCACCCGCACCGCGGCTTCGAGACCG
TGACCTACATCGTCGACACTAGTGGATCCAGACATGATAAGATACATTGATGAGTTTGGACAAACCACAA
CTAGAATGCAGTGAAAAAAATGCTTTATTTGTGAAATTTGTGATGCTATTGCTTTATTTGTAACCATTAT
AAGCTGCAATAAACAAGTTAACAACAACAATTGCATTCATTTTATGTTTCAGGTTCAGGGGGAGGTGTGG
GAGGTTTTTTAAAGCAAGTAAAACCTCTACAAATGTGGTATGGCTGATTATGATCTCTAGTCAAGGCACT
ATACATCAAATATTTTTCCATAATTTTCTTGTATAGCAGTGCAGCTTTTTCCTTTGTGGTGTAAATAGCA
AAGCAAGCAAGAGTTCTATTACTAAACACAGCATGACTCAAAAAACTTAGCAATTCTGAAGGAAAGTCCT
TGGGGTCTTCTACCTTTCTCTTCTTTTTTGGAGGAGTAGAATGTTGAGAGTCAGCAGTAGCCTCATCATC
ACTAGATGGCATTTCTTCTGAGCAAAACAGGTTTTCCTCATTAAAGGCATTCCACCACTGCTCCCATTCA
TCAGTTCCATAGGTTGGAATCTAAA
