>Addgene plasmid #71808 | p-attB-FL.hsp70P-Dam[4-HT-intein@L127C]MycPC | addgene partial sequence | sequence record 137280 | pCasper-hs 5'-GCAACTACTGAAATCTGCCAAG-3'
AAATCGCGCTTTTTTGAAGTGGGCAGGGGGCAAGTATCCCCTGCTTGATGATATTAAACGGCATTTGCCC
AAGGGCGAATGTCTGGTTGAGCCTTTTGTAGGTGCCGGGTCGGTGTTTCTCAACACCGACTTTTCTCGTT
ATATCCTTGCCGATATCAATAGCGACCTGATCAGTCTCTATAACATTGTGAAGATGCGTACTGATGAGTA
CGTACAGGCCGCACGCGAGCTGTTTGTTCCCGAAACAAATTGCGCCGAGGTTTACTATCAGTTCCGCGAA
GAGTTCAACAAAAGCCAGGATCCGTTCCGTCGGGCGGTACTGTTTTTATATTTGAACCGCTACGGTTACA
ACGGCCTGTGTCGTTACAATTGCCTTGCCGAGGGTACCCGAATCTTCGATCCGGTCACTGGTACAACGCA
TCGCATCGAGGATGTTGTCGATGGGCGCAAGCCTATTCATGTCGTGGCTGTTGCCAAGGACGGAACGCTG
CTCGCGCGGCCCGTGGTGTCCTGGTTCGACCAGGGAACGCGGGATGTGATCGGGTTGCGGATCGCCGGTG
GCGCCATCGTGTGGGCGACACCCGATCACAAGGTGCTGACAGAGTACGGCTGGCGTGCCGCCGG
